>Addgene plasmid #45920 | pMRXIP GFP-VAMP7 | addgene partial sequence | sequence record 66807 | EGFP_C
GACGAGCTGTACAAGGGTGGCGGTGGCTCGGGCGGTGGTGGGTCGGGTGGCGGCGGATCTATCGATGAAT
TGAATTCCATGGCCATTCTTTTTGCTGTTGTTGCCAGGGGAACCACTATCCTTGCCAAACATGCTTGGTG
TGGAGGAAACTTCCTGGAGGTGACAGAGCAGATTCTGGCTAAGATACCTTCTGAAAATAATAAACTAACT
TACTCACATGGCAATTATTTGTTTCATTACATCTGCCAAGACAGGATTGTGTATCTTTGTATCACTGATG
ATGATTTTGAGCGTTCTCGAGCGTTCAGTTTTTTGAATGAAGTAAAGAAGAGATTCCAGACAACTTACGG
TTCAAGAGCACAAACTGCACTTCCTTATGCTATGAATAGCGAGTTTTCAAGTGTTTTGGCTGCACAACTG
AAGCATCACTCTGAGAATAAGAGCCTAGACAAAGTGATGGAGACTCAAGCACAAGTGGATGAACTGAAAG
GAATAATGGTCAGAAACATAGATTTAGTTGCTCAACGTGGAGAAAGGTTGGAATTGCTGATAGATAAAAC
AGAAAACCTTGTGGATTCATCTGTCACTTTCAAAACTACCAGCAGAAATCTTGCTCGAGCCATGTGTATG
AAGAATATCAAGCTCACTATCATCATCATCATTGTATCAATTGTGTTCATCTATATCATTGTGTCACTTC
TCTGTGGTGGGTTTACATGGCCAAACTGTGTGAAGAAATAAGAAATTCACGCCGTTCCCGAG
