[The description below was written by a language model from this plasmid's Addgene catalogue record.]
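Description:
pMRXIP GFP-VAMP7 is a retroviral expression plasmid that encodes mouse vesicle-associated membrane protein 7 (Vamp7, also known as Sybl1 or TI-VAMP) fused at its N terminus to GFP. It is built on the pMRXIP GFP-Ci2 backbone, which the record describes as having a pMX-type retroviral framework. The backbone is about 6.6 kb and the finished plasmid about 7.3 kb. The roughly 660 bp Vamp7 coding sequence came from a commercial cDNA clone. It was inserted downstream of the backbone-encoded GFP using EcoRI sites at both ends, and both sites remain intact. Because the same enzyme flanks the insert, orientation would have had to be confirmed after cloning. The record lists CMV as the promoter. In bacteria the plasmid is maintained at high copy under ampicillin selection, and a recombination-deficient strain is recorded as the growth host, as is common for vectors carrying repeated retroviral LTR sequences.

No feature table is provided, so the arrangement of LTRs, the packaging signal and the puromycin cassette cannot be described beyond the catalogue fields. The recorded mammalian selectable marker is puromycin, which allows transduced cells that stably express the fusion to be selected. As a retroviral vector, the plasmid would be introduced into packaging cells to produce virus for delivery into dividing mammalian cells. VAMP7 is a SNARE protein involved in endosomal and lysosomal membrane fusion. The associated publication concerns the targeting of syntaxin 17 to autophagosomes for fusion with endosomes and lysosomes. This suggests the GFP-tagged protein was used to visualise VAMP7 localisation or to examine its SNARE interactions in that setting.
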