Addgene plasmid #45920: pMRXIP GFP-VAMP7
Depositing lab: Noboru Mizushima. Depositing organization: The University of Tokyo. Publication: The hairpin-type tail-anchored SNARE syntaxin 17 targets to autophagosomes for fusion with endosomes/lysosomes. Itakura E, Kishi-Itakura C, Mizushima N. Cell. 2012 Dec 7;151(6):1256-69. doi: 10.1016/j.cell.2012.11.001. PubMed 23217709.
Backbone
  Vector backbone: pMRXIP GFP-Ci2
  Backbone manufacturer: Dr.Shoji Yamaoka of Tokyo Medical and Dental University
  Backbone size w/o insert (bp): 6600
  Total vector size (bp): 7260
  Vector type: Retroviral
  Selectable markers: Puromycin
Growth in bacteria
  Bacterial resistance: Ampicillin, 100 μg/mL
  Growth temperature: 37°C
  Growth strain: Stbl3
  Copy number: High Copy
Gene/Insert
  Gene/Insert name: vesicle-associated membrane protein 7 (alt name: VAMP7)
  Species: M. musculus (mouse)
  Insert size (bp): 660
  Entrez Gene: Vamp7 (a.k.a. Sybl1, TI-VAMP, VAMP-7)
  Promoter: CMV
  Tag / fusion protein: GFP (N terminal on backbone)
  Cloning method: Restriction Enzyme; 5′ cloning site EcoRI (not destroyed); 3′ cloning site EcoRI (not destroyed)
  Sequencing primers: 5′ n/a; 3′ n/a
Resource information
  A portion of this plasmid was derived from a plasmid made by: Clone 3601755; Open Biosystems, Huntsville, AL, USA. It has the pMX backbone
Terms and licenses: Academic/Nonprofit Terms; Industry Terms: Not Available to Industry
How to cite: pMRXIP GFP-VAMP7 was a gift from Noboru Mizushima (Addgene plasmid # 45920 ; http://n2t.net/addgene:45920 ; RRID:Addgene_45920)
